Addgene plasmid #148295: pAc5.1B-lambdaN-HA-DmBancal_192-502_AB
Purpose: Insect Expression of DmBancal_192-502
Depositing lab: Elisa Izaurralde. Depositing organization: Max Planck Institute for Developmental Biology.
Backbone
  Vector backbone: Unknown
  Vector type: Insect Expression
Growth in bacteria
  Bacterial resistance: Ampicillin, 100 μg/mL
  Growth temperature: 37°C
  Growth strain: DH5alpha
  Copy number: Low Copy
Gene/Insert
  Gene/Insert name: DmBancal_192-502
  Species: D. melanogaster (fly)
  Mutation: 7 silent and one non silent T389 to A mutation compared to the sequence of isoform C NCBI:NM_206184.2
  Entrez Gene: HnRNP-K (a.k.a. Dmel_CG13425, BL, CG13425, Dmel\CG13425, Hrb57A, Q18, bl, dhnRNP K, hnRNP K, hnRNP-A1L, l(2)k08305)
  Cloning method: Unknown
Terms and licenses: Academic/Nonprofit Terms; Industry Terms: Not Available to Industry
Depositor comments: Plasmids from this collection were made available to the research community and donated after the lab closed. Please note that the sequence provided by the depositing laboratory may be theoretical/predicted or based on Sanger sequencing results. There may be discrepancies between sequencing results obtained by Addgene and the depositor sequence. If an Addgene verified sequence is not available, please contact before placing your order to request that our lab fully sequence the plasmid.
How to cite: pAc5.1B-lambdaN-HA-DmBancal_192-502_AB was a gift from Elisa Izaurralde (Addgene plasmid # 148295 ; http://n2t.net/addgene:148295 ; RRID:Addgene_148295)
