[The description below was written by a language model from this plasmid's Addgene catalogue record and pLannotate feature annotations shown in this document.]
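Description:
pAc5.1B-lambdaN-HA-DmBancal_192-502_AB is an insect-cell expression plasmid of about 6.4 kb. The catalogue lists the backbone as unknown, although the name and feature layout point to a pAc5.1-type vector. In bacteria it is maintained through a ColE1/pUC-family origin and selected with ampicillin via the bla gene and its own promoter. The record lists it as low copy, even though the annotated origin is of the type usually described as high copy. A fragment of a tetracycline resistance gene is also detected, but it appears to be a backbone remnant, not a functional marker.

Expression is driven by the Drosophila melanogaster actin 5C promoter, a strong constitutive promoter commonly used in fly cell lines, and terminated by an SV40 polyadenylation signal. The open reading frame begins with a short fragment of the bacteriophage lambda N protein, followed by an HA epitope (annotated as a partial 3xHA match), and then residues 192–502 of Drosophila Bancal, the fly hnRNP K homologue. The annotation tool picks up part of this insert through its similarity to the C. elegans protein hrpk-1. Relative to the isoform C reference, the insert carries seven silent changes and one non-silent T389A substitution. A vector-derived V5 tag lies downstream of the insert, but the record does not say whether it is in frame and translated.

The lambda N peptide binds boxB RNA hairpins, so fusions of this kind are generally used in tethering assays. In these, the protein fragment is recruited to a boxB-containing reporter mRNA to test its effect on translation or stability. The record itself states only insect expression as the purpose.
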