Features (pLannotate 1.2.2; 11 found; start..end, strand, type, name):
     56..2568    +  promoter       Ac5 promoter: Drosophila melanogaster actin 5C promoter
   2588..2653    +  CDS            N (fragment): REGN_LAMBD - Experimental evidence at protein level: Swiss-Prot protein existence level 1. Plays a role as a transcriptional antitermination factor that allows the virus to initiate its lytic phase. Activates expression of the delayed viral early genes by modifying host RNA polymerase (RNAP) into a form that is resistant to termination signals. This antitermination function requires the host NusA protein which serves to stabilize the interaction between antitermination protein N and host RNA polymerase. From Escherichia phage lambda (Bacteriophage lambda).
   2678..2704    +  CDS            3xHA (fragment): three tandem HA epitope tags
   3401..3625    +  CDS            hrpk-1 (fragment): HRPK1_CAEEL - Experimental evidence at protein level: Swiss-Prot protein existence level 1. RNA-binding protein which functions together with alg-1, a component of the miRNA loading complex, to modulate the processing and activity of specific miRNAs such as miR-58 and let-7 to regulate gene expression at the post-transcriptional level during embryonic, hypodermal and neuronal development (PubMed:31584932). Promotes the lsy-6-mediated repression of cog-1 in uterine cells (PubMed:31584932). In embryos, may play a role in the DNA damage response (PubMed:15654100). From Caenorhabditis elegans.
   3675..3716    +  CDS            V5 tag: epitope tag from simian virus 5
   3816..3950    -  polyA_signal   SV40 poly(A) signal: SV40 polyadenylation signal
   3973..4057    -  CDS            large T antigen (fragment): large T antigen from SV40 (simian virus 40)
   4058..4528    +  CDS            TcR (fragment): tetracycline efflux protein; tet; confers resistance to tetracycline
   4572..5160    -  rep_origin     ori: high-copy-number ColE1/pMB1/pBR322/pUC origin of replication
   5331..6191    -  CDS            AmpR: β-lactamase; bla; confers resistance to ampicillin, carbenicillin, and related antibiotics
   6192..6296    -  promoter       AmpR promoter: bla
>Addgene plasmid #148295 | pAc5.1B-lambdaN-HA-DmBancal_192-502_AB | depositor full sequence | sequence record 290743 | Full Sequence
CTTCAAGGAATTAATTCTATATTCTAAAAACACAAATGATACTTCTAAAAAAAATCATGAATGGCATCAA
CTCTGAATCAAATCTTTGCAGATGCACCTACTTCTCATTTCCACTGTCACATCATTTTTCCAGATCTCGC
TGCCTGTTATGTGGCCCACAAACCAAGACACGTTTTATGGCCATTAAAGCTGGCTGATCGTCGCCAAACA
CCAAATACATATCAATATGTACATTCGAGAAAGAAGCGATCAAAGAAGCGTCTTCGGGCGAGTAGGAGAA
TGCGGAGGAGAAGGAGAACGAGCTGATCTAGTATCTCTCCACAATCCAATGCCAACTGACCAACTGGCCA
TATTCGGAGCAATTTGAAGCCAATTTCCATCGCCTGGCGATCGCTCCATTCTTGGCTATATGTTTTTCAC
CGTTCCCGGGGCCATTTTCAAAGACTCGTCGGTAAGATAAGATTGTGTCACTCGCTGTCTCTCTTCATTT
GTCGAAGAATGCTGAGGAATTTCGCGATGACGTCGGCGAGTATTTTGAAGAATGAGAATAATTTGTATTT
ATACGAAAATCAGTTAGTGGAATTTTCTACAAAAACATGTTATCTATAGATAATTTTGTTGCAAAATATG
TTGACTATGACAAAGATTGTATGTATATACCTTTAATGTATTCTCATTTTCTTATGTATTTATAATGGCA
ATGATGATACTGATGATATTTTAAGATGATGCCAGACCACAGGCTGATTTCTGCGTCTTTTGCCGAACGC
AGTGCATGTGCGGTTGTTGTTTTTTGGAATAGTTTCAATTTTCGGACTGTCCGCTTTGATTTCAGTTTCT
TGGCTTATTCAAAAAGCAAAGTAAAGCCAAAAAAGCGAGATGGCAATACCAAATGCGGCAAAACGGTAGT
GGAAGGAAAGGGGTGCGGGGCAGCGGAAGGAAGGGTGGGGCGGGGCGTGGCGGGGTCTGTGGCTGGGCGC
GACGTCACCGACGTTGGAGCCACTCCTTTGACCATGTGTGCGTGTGTGTATTATTCGTGTCTCGCCACTC
GCCGGTTGTTTTTTTCTTTTTATCTCGCTCTCTCTAGCGCCATCTCGTACGCATGCTCAACGCACCGCAT
GTTGCCGTGTCCTTTATGCGTCATTTTGGCTCGAAATAGGCAATTATTTAAACAAAGATTAGTCAACGAA
AACGCTAAAATAAATAAGTCTACAATATGGTTACTTATTGCCATGTGTGTGCAGCCAACGATAGCAACAA
AAGCAACAACACAGTGGCTTTCCCTCTTTCACTTTTTGTTTGCAAGCGCGTGCGAGCAAGACGGCACGAC
CGGCAAACGCAATTACGCTGACAAAGAGCAGACGAAGTTTTGGCCGAAAAACATCAAGGCGCCTGATACG
AATGCATTTGCAATAACAATTGCGATATTTAATATTGTTTATGAAGCTGTTTGACTTCAAAACACACAAA
AAAAAAAATAAAACAAATTATTTGAAAGAGAATTAGGAATCGGACAGCTTATCGTTACGGGCTAACAGCA
CACCGAGACGAAATAGCTTACCTGACGTCACAGCCTCTGGAAGAACTGCCGCCAAGCAGAGAGAGAGAGA
AAAAGAGGGAGAGCAGCTTAGACCGCATGTGCTTGTGTGTGAGGCGTCTCTCTCTTCGTCTCCTGTTTGC
GCAAACGCATAGACTGCACTGAGAAAATCGATTACCTATTTTTTATGAATGAATATTTGCACTATTACTA
TTCAAAACTATTAAGATAGCAATCACATTCAATAGCCAAATACTATACCACCTGAGCGATGCAACGAAAT
GATCAATTTGAGCAAAAATGCTGCATATTTAGGACGGCATCATTATAGAAATGCTTCTTGCTGTGTACTT
TTCTCTCGTCTGGCAGCTGTTTCGCCGTTATTGTTAAAACCGGCTTAAGTTAGGTGTGTTTTCTACGACT
AGTGATGCCCCTACTAGAAGATGTGTGTTGCACAAATGTCCCTGAATAACCAATTTGAAGTGCAGATAGC
AGTAAACGTAAGCTAATATGAATATTATTTAACTGTAATGTTTTAATATCGCTGGACATTACTAATAAAC
CCACTATAAACACATGTACATATGTATGTTTTGGCATACAATGAGTAGTTGGGGAAAAAATGTGTAAAAG
CACCGTGACCATCACAGCATAAAGATAACCAGCTGAAGTATCGAATATGAGTAACCCCCAAATTGAATCA
CATGCCGCAACTGATAGGACCCATGGAAGTACACTCTTCATGGCGATATACAAGACACACACAAGCACGA
ACACCCAGTTGCGGAGGAAATTCTCCGTAAATGAAAACCCAATCGGCGAACAATTCATACCCATATATGG
TAAAAGTTTTGAACGCGACTTGAGAGCGGAGAGCATTGCGGCTGATAAGGTTTTAGCGCTAAGCGGGCTT
TATAAAACGGGCTGCGGGACCAGTTTTCATATCACTACCGTTTGAGTTCTTGTGCTGTGTGGATACTCCT
CCCGACACAAAGCCGCTCCATCAGCCAGCAGTCGTCTAATCCAGAGACCCCGGATCGGGGTACCAACATG
GACGCACAAACACGACGACGTGAGCGTCGCGCTGAGAAACAAGCTCAATGGAAAGCTGCAAACGGTGGAT
CTCCTCCACATATGGCTTACCCATACGATGTTCCAGATTACGCTCCTCCAAGCTTAGCCGATGAGTACGG
TGGCTATGGCACTGGAAGTGGCAGTACCCGTCCAAGTCAGCGGGGAAACAATCGTAACGGAGGAGGCGCT
GGAGGTGTTGCCGGCGGCGCAGCCGGTGGCAATGGTGGAGGATTCAATGCTGGCGGTGCACGCGGCAATG
CTGGCGGACGTGGCGGAGCTGATCGCTTCGGCGGCGCCGCTGGTGGAGCTGTGGCCGGTGCTGGAATGGG
ACAGCGCGACAATCCGTTCATTAATCCGTGGGCAAATGGCGGTGGCGGTGATGTAGATGGTTTTGGCAAC
AACGCTGGTGGTGCTGGTGGATTTGCCGGTAACAGCTTTGGCGGTGGCGCCGGTGGACCATTCGGAGGTG
GTAGCTTTGGCAACAACGGTTTTGGAGGTGGACCCAGCGACTTTGGCGGAAATTCCGGAAACTTTGGACA
GGCCCAGGGCACTAACAGTCTGCCAAGCCTTGGTAGCTTTAGCCAGAACCAGGGTGGCACTAGCAGCCTG
CCCAGCTTGGGCAGCTTTGGTCAGAATCCAGGTGGACCCGGTGGATTGGGTAACGGACTGAGTGGCGGTG
CTAATGGTGGCGTTGGAGCCCTGGGTGGTGCTAATGGAGCCGGTGGCTTTAATGCTGTCGGTGGAGCTAA
CGGTGGGCCGAATGGCAGCCCAAATGCCGCGACAAATGTGCCTCAGGGTCATGATCCCAACAACAGCACA
CAGGTCACCATTCCAAAAGAGCTGGCTGGTGCCATCATTGGTAAGGGAGGTGGCCGCATCCGTCGCATCC
GCAACGAGTCCAGTGCGTACATCACCATCGACGAGCCCCTGCCAAACTCGAACGATCGTATCATCACCAT
CTCGGGCACGCCGAAGCAAATACAAATGGCCCAGTATCTGCTGCAACAGAGCGTACACGAGAATGGCAGG
CGAAACATTTAATCTAGAGGGCCCGCGGTTCGAAGGTAAGCCTATCCCTAACCCTCTCCTCGGTCTCGAT
TCTACGCGTACCGGTCATCATCACCATCACCATTGAGTTTAAACCCGCTGATCAGCCTCGACTGTGCCTT
CTAAGGCCTGAGCTCGCTGATCAGCCTCGATCGAGGATCCAGACATGATAAGATACATTGATGAGTTTGG
ACAAACCACAACTAGAATGCAGTGAAAAAAATGCTTTATTTGTGAAATTTGTGATGCTATTGCTTTATTT
GTAACCATTATAAGCTGCAATAAACAAGTTAACAACAACAATTGCATTCATTTTATGTTTCAGGTTCAGG
GGGAGGTGTGGGAGGTTTTTTAAAGCAAGTAAAACCTCTACAAATGTGGTATGGCTGATTATGATCAGTC
GACCGATGCCCTTGAGAGCCTTCAACCCAGTCAGCTCCTTCCGGTGGGCGCGGGGCATGACTATCGTCGC
CGCACTTATGACTGTCTTCTTTATCATGCAACTCGTAGGACAGGTGCCGGCAGCGCTCTGGGTCATTTTC
GGCGAGGACCGCTTTCGCTGGAGCGCGACGATGATCGGCCTGTCGCTTGCGGTATTCGGAATCTTGCACG
CCCTCGCTCAAGCCTTCGTCACTGGTCCCGCCACCAAACGTTTCGGCGAGAAGCAGGCCATTATCGCCGG
CATGGCGGCCGACGCGCTGGGCTACGTCTTGCTGGCGTTCGCGACGCGAGGCTGGATGGCCTTCCCCATT
ATGATTCTTCTCGCTTCCGGCGGCATCGGGATGCCCGCGTTGCAGGCCATGCTGTCCAGGCAGGTAGATG
ACGACCATCAGGGACAGCTTCAAGGATCGCTCGCGGCTCTTACCAGCCAGCAAAAGGCCAGGAACCGTAA
AAAGGCCGCGTTGCTGGCGTTTTTCCATAGGCTCCGCCCCCCTGACGAGCATCACAAAAATCGACGCTCA
AGTCAGAGGTGGCGAAACCCGACAGGACTATAAAGATACCAGGCGTTTCCCCCTGGAAGCTCCCTCGTGC
GCTCTCCTGTTCCGACCCTGCCGCTTACCGGATACCTGTCCGCCTTTCTCCCTTCGGGAAGCGTGGCGCT
TTCTCAATGCTCACGCTGTAGGTATCTCAGTTCGGTGTAGGTCGTTCGCTCCAAGCTGGGCTGTGTGCAC
GAACCCCCCGTTCAGCCCGACCGCTGCGCCTTATCCGGTAACTATCGTCTTGAGTCCAACCCGGTAAGAC
ACGACTTATCGCCACTGGCAGCAGCCACTGGTAACAGGATTAGCAGAGCGAGGTATGTAGGCGGTGCTAC
AGAGTTCTTGAAGTGGTGGCCTAACTACGGCTACACTAGAAGGACAGTATTTGGTATCTGCGCTCTGCTG
AAGCCAGTTACCTTCGGAAAAAGAGTTGGTAGCTCTTGATCCGGCAAACAAACCACCGCTGGTAGCGGTG
GTTTTTTTGTTTGCAAGCAGCAGATTACGCGCAGAAAAAAAGGATCTCAAGAAGATCCTTTGATCTTTTC
TACGGGGTCTGACGCTCAGTGGAACGAAAACTCACGTTAAGGGATTTTGGTCATGAGATTATCAAAAAGG
ATCTTCACCTAGATCCTTTTAAATTAAAAATGAAGTTTTAAATCAATCTAAAGTATATATGAGTAAACTT
GGTCTGACAGTTACCAATGCTTAATCAGTGAGGCACCTATCTCAGCGATCTGTCTATTTCGTTCATCCAT
AGTTGCCTGACTCCCCGTCGTGTAGATAACTACGATACGGGAGGGCTTACCATCTGGCCCCAGTGCTGCA
ATGATACCGCGAGACCCACGCTCACCGGCTCCAGATTTATCAGCAATAAACCAGCCAGCCGGAAGGGCCG
AGCGCAGAAGTGGTCCTGCAACTTTATCCGCCTCCATCCAGTCTATTAATTGTTGCCGGGAAGCTAGAGT
AAGTAGTTCGCCAGTTAATAGTTTGCGCAACGTTGTTGCCATTGCTGCAGGCATCGTGGTGTCACGCTCG
TCGTTTGGTATGGCTTCATTCAGCTCCGGTTCCCAACGATCAAGGCGAGTTACATGATCCCCCATGTTGT
GCAAAAAAGCGGTTAGCTCCTTCGGTCCTCCGATCGTTGTCAGAAGTAAGTTGGCCGCAGTGTTATCACT
CATGGTTATGGCAGCACTGCATAATTCTCTTACTGTCATGCCATCCGTAAGATGCTTTTCTGTGACTGGT
GAGTACTCAACCAAGTCATTCTGAGAATAGTGTATGCGGCGACCGAGTTGCTCTTGCCCGGCGTCAACAC
GGGATAATACCGCGCCACATAGCAGAACTTTAAAAGTGCTCATCATTGGAAAACGTTCTTCGGGGCGAAA
ACTCTCAAGGATCTTACCGCTGTTGAGATCCAGTTCGATGTAACCCACTCGTGCACCCAACTGATCTTCA
GCATCTTTTACTTTCACCAGCGTTTCTGGGTGAGCAAAAACAGGAAGGCAAAATGCCGCAAAAAAGGGAA
TAAGGGCGACACGGAAATGTTGAATACTCATACTCTTCCTTTTTCAATATTATTGAAGCATTTATCAGGG
TTATTGTCTCATGAGCGGATACATATTTGAATGTATTTAGAAAAATAAACAAATAGGGGTTCCGCGCACA
TTTCCCCGAAAAGTGCCACCTGACGTCTAAGAAACCATTATTATCATGACATTAACCTATAAAAATAGGC
GTATCACGAGGCCCTTTCGT
